Addgene plasmid #191716: AiP12025 - pAAV-3xSP10ins-AiE0367h-minRho-SYFP2-WPRE3-BGHpA (Alias: CN2025)
Purpose: AI plasmid ALIAS: AiP12025. Expression of SYFP2 (yellow fluorescent protein) in striatal medium spiny neurons
Depositing lab: Allen Institute for Brain Science & Jonathan Ting. Depositing organization: Allen Institute. Publication: Enhancer AAV toolbox for accessing and perturbing striatal cell types and circuits. Hunker AC, Wirthlin ME, Gill G, Johansen NJ, Hooper M, Omstead V, Vargas S, Lerma MN, Taskin N, Weed N, Laird WD, Bishaw YM, Bendrick JL, Gore BB, Ben-Simon Y, Opitz-Araya X, Martinez RA, Way SW, Thyagarajan B, Otto S, Sanchez REA, Alexander JR, Amaya A, Amster A, Arbuckle J, Ayala A, Baker PM, Barcelli T, Barta S, Bertagnolli D, Bielstein C, Bishwakarma P, Bowlus J, Boyer G, Brouner K, Casian B, Casper T, Chakka AB, Chakrabarty R, Chong P, Clark M, Colbert K, Daniel S, Dawe T, Departee M, DiValentin P, Donadio NP, Dotson NI, Dwivedi D, Egdorf T, Fliss T, Gary A, Goldy J, Grasso C, Groce EL, Gudsnuk K, Han W, Haradon Z, Hastings S, Helback O, Ho WV, Huang C, Johnson T, Jones DL, Juneau Z, Kenney J, Leibly M, Li S, Liang E, Loeffler H, Lusk NA, Madigan Z, Malloy J, Malone J, McCue R, Melchor J, Mich JK, Moosman S, Morin E, Naidoo R, Newman D, Ngo K, Nguyen K, Oster AL, Ouellette B, Oyama AA, Pena N, Pham T, Phillips E, Pom C, Potekhina L, Ransford S, Ray PL, Reding M, Rette DF, Reynoldson C, Rimorin C, Sigler AR, Rocha DB, Ronellenfitch K, Ruiz A, Sawyer L, Sevigny JP, Shapovalova NV, Shepard N, Shulga L, Soliman S, Staats B, Taormina MJ, Tieu M, Wang Y, Wilkes J, Wood T, Zhou T, Williford A, Dee N, Mollenkopf T, Ng L, Esposito L, Kalmbach BE, Yao S, Ariza J, Collman F, Mufti S, Smith K, Waters J, Ersing I, Patrick M, Zeng H, Lein ES, Kojima Y, Horwitz G, Owen SF, Levi BP, Daigle TL, Tasic B, Bakken TE, Ting JT. Neuron. 2025 May 21;113(10):1507-1524.e17. doi: 10.1016/j.neuron.2025.04.035. PubMed 40403704.
Backbone
  Vector backbone: rAAV
  Vector type: AAV
Growth in bacteria
  Bacterial resistance: Ampicillin, 100 μg/mL
  Growth temperature: 30°C
  Growth strain: NEB Stable
  Copy number: High Copy
Gene/Insert
  Gene/Insert name: SYFP2
  Species: Other
  Mutation: none
  Cloning method: Restriction Enzyme; 5′ cloning site Unknown (unknown if destroyed)
Terms and licenses: Academic/Nonprofit Terms; Industry Terms: Not Available to Industry
Depositor comments: Allen Institute plasmid ALIAS: AiP12025 This work supported by NIH BRAIN Initiative grant UF1MH128339
How to cite: AiP12025 - pAAV-3xSP10ins-AiE0367h-minRho-SYFP2-WPRE3-BGHpA (Alias: CN2025) was a gift from Allen Institute for Brain Science & Jonathan Ting (Addgene plasmid # 191716 ; http://n2t.net/addgene:191716 ; RRID:Addgene_191716)
