[The description below was written by a language model from this plasmid's Addgene catalogue record and pLannotate feature annotations shown in this document.]
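Description:
AiP12025 - pAAV-3xSP10ins-AiE0367h-minRho-SYFP2-WPRE3-BGHpA (alias CN2025) is a recombinant AAV transfer plasmid of about 4.9 kb, designed to be packaged into AAV particles for reporter expression in the brain. It is maintained in bacteria through a high-copy ColE1/pUC-type origin and selected with ampicillin via the bla gene and its promoter. The backbone also carries an f1 phage origin and small remnants of pBR322 bom and rop sequences. AAV2 inverted terminal repeats flank the expression cassette and supply the signals for genome replication and encapsidation. The right ITR is annotated in full, while the left one is detected only as short fragments, which may reflect how difficult these repeats are to sequence or annotate.

The payload is SYFP2, a rapidly maturing monomeric yellow fluorescent protein derived from Aequorea victoria. It is followed by two adjacent WPRE fragments, consistent with the shortened WPRE3 element named in the construct, which enhances transcript stability and expression. A bovine growth hormone polyadenylation signal follows. The roughly 780 nt between the left ITR and the SYFP2 start is unannotated. Going by the plasmid name, it should hold three copies of an SP10 insulator element, the enhancer AiE0367h and a minimal rhodopsin promoter (minRho), although the feature table does not confirm these parts. In this design a cell-type-selective enhancer paired with a weak minimal promoter restricts transcription to the targeted population. The stated purpose is SYFP2 expression in striatal medium spiny neurons, and the plasmid belongs to an enhancer AAV toolbox for accessing striatal cell types and circuits.
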