Features (pLannotate 1.2.2; 14 found; start..end, strand, type, name):
     12..39      +  repeat_region  AAV2 ITR (fragment): inverted terminal repeat of adeno-associated virus serotype 2 inverted
     68..95      +  repeat_region  AAV2 ITR (fragment): inverted terminal repeat of adeno-associated virus serotype 2 inverted
    879..1595    +  CDS            SYFP2: SYFP2 is a basic (constitutively fluorescent) yellow fluorescent protein published in 2006, derived from Aequorea victoria. It is reported to be a very rapidly-maturing monomer with moderate acid sensitivity.
   1635..1792    +  misc_feature   WPRE (fragment): woodchuck hepatitis virus posttranscriptional regulatory element
   1798..1878    +  misc_feature   WPRE (fragment): woodchuck hepatitis virus posttranscriptional regulatory element
   1895..2006    +  polyA_signal   bGH poly(A) signal: bovine growth hormone polyadenylation signal
   2124..2264    +  repeat_region  AAV2 ITR: inverted terminal repeat of adeno-associated virus serotype 2 inverted
   2269..2320    -  misc_feature   bom (fragment): basis of mobility region from pBR322
   2339..2794    +  rep_origin     f1 ori (sequence partly withheld): f1 bacteriophage origin of replication; arrow indicates direction of (+) strand synthesis
   2795..2844    -  misc_feature   bom (fragment): basis of mobility region from pBR322
   2946..2981    -  CDS            rop (fragment): Rop protein, which maintains plasmids at low copy number; rop
   3076..3180    +  promoter       AmpR promoter: bla
   3181..4041    +  CDS            AmpR: β-lactamase; bla; confers resistance to ampicillin, carbenicillin, and related antibiotics
   4212..4800    +  rep_origin     ori: high-copy-number ColE1/pMB1/pBR322/pUC origin of replication
>Addgene plasmid #191716 | AiP12025 - pAAV-3xSP10ins-AiE0367h-minRho-SYFP2-WPRE3-BGHpA (Alias: CN2025) | addgene full sequence | sequence record 376696 | Addgene NGS Result
CCTGCAGGCAGCTGCGCGCTCGCTCGCTCACTGAGGCCGCCCGGGCGTCGGGCGACCTTTGGTCGCCCGG
CCTCAGTGAGCGAGCGAGCGCGCAGAGAGGGAGTGGCCAACTCCATCACTAGGGGTTCCTGCGGCCGCAC
GCGCCGGTACCGAAGCTACCCCTAACACACTATTCTACACACAGAAAATGCTCTTCACTAGGAAGCTACC
CCTAACACACTATTCTACACACAGAAAATGCTCTTCACTAGGAAGCTACCCCTAACACACTATTCTACAC
ACAGAAAATGCTCTTCACTAGACGCGTTAGCAGGAGTACATCCTCCTCTGTTAGAAAAACAACTCTGCGG
TTCTGGGTCACTTTTCCCATCTTTGTATAGAAAAGTACCGATTATTATTGTTCCCCCGGGTGCCTTCTCC
AGCTTAAAGGAAAATTCCAGCCCCAGAGATCTTCCGCAGTGAGTGACAGCTCCTTAATGTGAGGAGCAGC
GTGGGCGTGGTGGGTGGGATGTCAGAGCCATCAAAGCCCTCATTTCTGATCCCTCTGTGATGTCGGGGTT
CCCTGGCACGCCCACTGTCATGCCTCAGCACATTGGCATCTGAGAGAGGAAAGGTGCAGCTGACACCCTG
ACCCCCTTCTCCCCGACACGGGGTCAGACAGGGTCCCGCGGTGGCCTGGTTGTGCAGCACTGACATGTTG
CCTGGGAACGAAGAGCTCGATTCAGCCGGGAGCTTAGGGAGGGGAGGTCACTTCATAAGGGCTTGGGGGG
GGAGTTGGAGCCACGAGTCGTCCAGCCGGAGCCCCGTGTGGCTGTGCTCCGGCCTCAGAAGCATCCCCGG
ATCCAGATCTTTCGAAGCTAGCGCTACCGGTCGCCACCATGGTGAGCAAGGGCGAGGAGCTGTTCACCGG
GGTGGTGCCCATCCTGGTCGAGCTGGACGGCGACGTAAACGGCCACAAGTTCAGCGTGTCCGGCGAGGGC
GAGGGCGATGCCACCTACGGCAAGCTGACCCTGAAGCTGATCTGCACCACCGGCAAGCTGCCCGTGCCCT
GGCCCACCCTCGTGACCACCCTGGGCTACGGCGTGCAGTGCTTCGCCCGCTACCCCGACCACATGAAGCA
GCACGACTTCTTCAAGTCCGCCATGCCCGAAGGCTACGTCCAGGAGCGCACCATCTTCTTCAAGGACGAC
GGCAACTACAAGACCCGCGCCGAGGTGAAGTTCGAGGGCGACACCCTGGTGAACCGCATCGAGCTGAAGG
GCATCGACTTCAAGGAGGACGGCAACATCCTGGGGCACAAGCTGGAGTACAACTACAACAGCCACAACGT
CTATATCACCGCCGACAAGCAGAAGAACGGCATCAAGGCCAACTTCAAGATCCGCCACAACATCGAGGAC
GGCGGCGTGCAGCTCGCCGACCACTACCAGCAGAACACCCCCATCGGCGACGGCCCCGTGCTGCTGCCCG
ACAACCACTACCTGAGCTACCAGTCCAAGCTGAGCAAAGACCCCAACGAGAAGCGCGATCACATGGTCCT
GCTGGAGTTCGTGACCGCCGCCGGGATCACTCTCGGCATGGACGAGCTGTACAAGTAAGTCGACGGCGCG
CCGCGGCCGCGAATTCGATATCATAATCAACCTCTGGATTACAAAATTTGTGAAAGATTGACTGGTATTC
TTAACTATGTTGCTCCTTTTACGCTATGTGGATACGCTGCTTTAATGCCTTTGTATCATGCTATTGCTTC
CCGTATGGCTTTCATTTTCTCCTCCTTGTATAAATCCTGGTTAGTTCTTGCCACGGCGGAACTCATCGCC
GCCTGCCTTGCCCGCTGCTGGACAGGGGCTCGGCTGTTGGGCACTGACAATTCCGTGGCTCGAGAGATCT
TCGACTGTGCCTTCTAGTTGCCAGCCATCTGTTGTTTGCCCCTCCCCCGTGCCTTCCTTGACCCTGGAAG
GTGCCACTCCCACTGTCCTTTCCTAATAAAATGAGGAAATTGCATCGCATTGTCTGAGTAGGTGTCATTC
TATTCTGGGGGGTGGGGTGGGGCAGGACAGCAAGGGGGAGGATTGGGAAGACAATAGCAGGCATGAGATC
TCACGTGCGGACCGAGCGGCCGCAGGAACCCCTAGTGATGGAGTTGGCCACTCCCTCTCTGCGCGCTCGC
TCGCTCACTGAGGCCGGGCGACCAAAGGTCGCCCGACGCCCGGGCTTTGCCCGGGCGGCCTCAGTGAGCG
AGCGAGCGCGCAGCTGCCTGCAGGGGCGCCTGATGCGGTATTTTCTCCTTACGCATCTGTGCGGTATTTC
ACACCGCATA
[95 nt withheld, positions 2321-2415]
T
[46 nt withheld, positions 2417-2462]
C
[141 nt withheld, positions 2464-2604]
CCTTTGACGTTGGAGTCCACGTTCTTT
[37 nt withheld, positions 2632-2668]
ACTCTATCTCGGGCTATTCTTTTGATTTATAAGGGATTTTGCCGATTTCGGTCTATTGGTTAAAAAATGA
GCTGATTTAACAAAAATTTAACGCGAATTTTAACAAAATATTAACGTTTACAATTTTATGGTGCACTCTC
AGTACAATCTGCTCTGATGCCGCATAGTTAAGCCAGCCCCGACACCCGCCAACACCCGCTGACGCGCCCT
GACGGGCTTGTCTGCTCCCGGCATCCGCTTACAGACAAGCTGTGACCGTCTCCGGGAGCTGCATGTGTCA
GAGGTTTTCACCGTCATCACCGAAACGCGCGAGACGAAAGGGCCTCGTGATACGCCTATTTTTATAGGTT
AATGTCATGATAATAATGGTTTCTTAGACGTCAGGTGGCACTTTTCGGGGAAATGTGCGCGGAACCCCTA
TTTGTTTATTTTTCTAAATACATTCAAATATGTATCCGCTCATGAGACAATAACCCTGATAAATGCTTCA
ATAATATTGAAAAAGGAAGAGTATGAGTATTCAACATTTCCGTGTCGCCCTTATTCCCTTTTTTGCGGCA
TTTTGCCTTCCTGTTTTTGCTCACCCAGAAACGCTGGTGAAAGTAAAAGATGCTGAAGATCAGTTGGGTG
CACGAGTGGGTTACATCGAACTGGATCTCAACAGCGGTAAGATCCTTGAGAGTTTTCGCCCCGAAGAACG
TTTTCCAATGATGAGCACTTTTAAAGTTCTGCTATGTGGCGCGGTATTATCCCGTATTGACGCCGGGCAA
GAGCAACTCGGTCGCCGCATACACTATTCTCAGAATGACTTGGTTGAGTACTCACCAGTCACAGAAAAGC
ATCTTACGGATGGCATGACAGTAAGAGAATTATGCAGTGCTGCCATAACCATGAGTGATAACACTGCGGC
CAACTTACTTCTGACAACGATCGGAGGACCGAAGGAGCTAACCGCTTTTTTGCACAACATGGGGGATCAT
GTAACTCGCCTTGATCGTTGGGAACCGGAGCTGAATGAAGCCATACCAAACGACGAGCGTGACACCACGA
TGCCTGTAGCAATGGCAACAACGTTGCGCAAACTATTAACTGGCGAACTACTTACTCTAGCTTCCCGGCA
ACAATTAATAGACTGGATGGAGGCGGATAAAGTTGCAGGACCACTTCTGCGCTCGGCCCTTCCGGCTGGC
TGGTTTATTGCTGATAAATCTGGAGCCGGTGAGCGTGGGTCTCGCGGTATCATTGCAGCACTGGGGCCAG
ATGGTAAGCCCTCCCGTATCGTAGTTATCTACACGACGGGGAGTCAGGCAACTATGGATGAACGAAATAG
ACAGATCGCTGAGATAGGTGCCTCACTGATTAAGCATTGGTAACTGTCAGACCAAGTTTACTCATATATA
CTTTAGATTGATTTAAAACTTCATTTTTAATTTAAAAGGATCTAGGTGAAGATCCTTTTTGATAATCTCA
TGACCAAAATCCCTTAACGTGAGTTTTCGTTCCACTGAGCGTCAGACCCCGTAGAAAAGATCAAAGGATC
TTCTTGAGATCCTTTTTTTCTGCGCGTAATCTGCTGCTTGCAAACAAAAAAACCACCGCTACCAGCGGTG
GTTTGTTTGCCGGATCAAGAGCTACCAACTCTTTTTCCGAAGGTAACTGGCTTCAGCAGAGCGCAGATAC
CAAATACTGTTCTTCTAGTGTAGCCGTAGTTAGGCCACCACTTCAAGAACTCTGTAGCACCGCCTACATA
CCTCGCTCTGCTAATCCTGTTACCAGTGGCTGCTGCCAGTGGCGATAAGTCGTGTCTTACCGGGTTGGAC
TCAAGACGATAGTTACCGGATAAGGCGCAGCGGTCGGGCTGAACGGGGGGTTCGTGCACACAGCCCAGCT
TGGAGCGAACGACCTACACCGAACTGAGATACCTACAGCGTGAGCTATGAGAAAGCGCCACGCTTCCCGA
AGGGAGAAAGGCGGACAGGTATCCGGTAAGCGGCAGGGTCGGAACAGGAGAGCGCACGAGGGAGCTTCCA
GGGGGAAACGCCTGGTATCTTTATAGTCCTGTCGGGTTTCGCCACCTCTGACTTGAGCGTCGATTTTTGT
GATGCTCGTCAGGGGGGCGGAGCCTATGGAAAAACGCCAGCAACGCGGCCTTTTTACGGTTCCTGGCCTT
TTGCTGGCCTTTTGCTCACATGT
